Addgene plasmid #116764: pHAGE-MRPS31
Purpose: Lentiviral expression of MRPS31
Depositing lab: Gordon Mills & Kenneth Scott. Depositing organization: Baylor College of Medicine. Publication: Systematic Functional Annotation of Somatic Mutations in Cancer. Ng PK, Li J, Jeong KJ, Shao S, Chen H, Tsang YH, Sengupta S, Wang Z, Bhavana VH, Tran R, Soewito S, Minussi DC, Moreno D, Kong K, Dogruluk T, Lu H, Gao J, Tokheim C, Zhou DC, Johnson AM, Zeng J, Ip CKM, Ju Z, Wester M, Yu S, Li Y, Vellano CP, Schultz N, Karchin R, Ding L, Lu Y, Cheung LWT, Chen K, Shaw KR, Meric-Bernstam F, Scott KL, Yi S, Sahni N, Liang H, Mills GB. Cancer Cell. 2018 Mar 12;33(3):450-462.e10. doi: 10.1016/j.ccell.2018.01.021. PubMed 29533785.
Backbone
  Vector backbone: pHAGE
  Vector type: Lentiviral
Growth in bacteria
  Bacterial resistance: Ampicillin, 100 μg/mL
  Growth temperature: 37°C
  Growth strain: Stbl3
  Copy number: High Copy
Gene/Insert
  Gene/Insert name: MRPS31
  Species: H. sapiens (human)
  Mutation: WT
  Entrez Gene: MRPS31 (a.k.a. S31mt, IMOGN38, MRP-S31)
  Cloning method: Gateway Cloning
Terms and licenses: Academic/Nonprofit Terms; Industry Terms: Not Available to Industry
How to cite: pHAGE-MRPS31 was a gift from Gordon Mills & Kenneth Scott (Addgene plasmid # 116764 ; http://n2t.net/addgene:116764 ; RRID:Addgene_116764)
