[The description below was written by a language model from this plasmid's Addgene catalogue record and pLannotate feature annotations shown in this document.]
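Description:
pHAGE-MRPS31 is an HIV-1-based lentiviral expression plasmid of about 9.7 kb that carries the wild-type human MRPS31 open reading frame, which encodes mitochondrial ribosomal protein S31, in the pHAGE backbone. It is propagated in E. coli through a high-copy ColE1/pUC-type origin and selected with ampicillin via the β-lactamase gene. The record lists a recombination-deficient strain (Stbl3), as is common for plasmids with repeated LTRs. The viral portion contains a truncated 5' LTR, the Ψ packaging signal with an adjoining gag fragment, the Rev response element for Rev-dependent nuclear export of the genomic RNA, the cPPT/CTS element, and a ΔU3 self-inactivating 3' LTR. After integration, transcription therefore depends on the internal promoter rather than on the LTR. The short nef, Rev, lacI, lac promoter and SV40 fragments in the annotation appear to be backbone remnants rather than functional units.

The payload is driven by the strong constitutive human EF-1α promoter. The MRPS31 coding sequence sits between attB1 and attB2 sites, consistent with the Gateway cloning method recorded. A V5 epitope tag lies just downstream of attB2, but the record does not say whether the ORF lacks a stop codon and reads through into the tag. An EMCV IRES then allows translation of EGFP from the same transcript, marking transduced cells by fluorescence, and a WPRE upstream of the 3' LTR enhances transcript expression. No mammalian drug-selection marker is annotated. The stated purpose is lentiviral expression of MRPS31, and the associated publication concerns systematic functional annotation of somatic mutations in cancer, where a wild-type clone such as this one would plausibly serve as a reference.
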