Features (pLannotate 1.2.2; 27 found; start..end, strand, type, name):
    377..634     +  LTR            5' LTR (truncated): truncated 5' long terminal repeat (LTR) from HIV-1
    681..806     +  misc_feature   HIV-1 Ψ: packaging signal of human immunodeficiency virus type 1
    790..1128    +  CDS            HIV-1 gag (fragment): gag protein from human immunodeficiency virus 1; gag
   1303..1536    +  misc_feature   RRE: The Rev response element (RRE) of HIV-1 allows for Rev-dependent mRNA export from the nucleus to the cytoplasm.
   1913..2013    +  CDS            Rev (fragment): human immunodeficiency virus 1 (HIV-1) Rev protein; rev; enhances nuclear export of unspliced and incompletely spliced viral mRNAs
   2058..2175    +  misc_feature   cPPT/CTS: central polypurine tract and central termination sequence of HIV-1
   2223..3401    +  promoter       EF-1α promoter: strong constitutive promoter for human elongation factor EF-1α
   3422..3442    +  protein_bind   attB1: mutant version of attB; core recombination site for the Gateway® BP reaction BP Clonase™
   3448..4632    +  CDS            MRPS31: RT31_HUMAN - Also known as IMOGN38. Experimental evidence at protein level: Swiss-Prot protein existence level 1. From Homo sapiens (Human).
   4637..4661    -  protein_bind   attB2: mutant version of attB; recombination site for the Gateway® BP reaction BP Clonase™
   4714..4755    +  CDS            V5 tag: epitope tag from simian virus 5
   4881..5343    +  misc_feature   IRES: internal ribosome entry site (IRES) of the encephalomyocarditis virus (EMCV)
   5357..6076    +  CDS            EGFP: the original enhanced GFP (Yang et al., 1996) mammalian codon-optimized
   6090..6678    +  misc_feature   WPRE: woodchuck hepatitis virus posttranscriptional regulatory element
   6686..6751    +  CDS            nef (fragment): NEF_HV1Z2 - Experimental evidence at protein level: Swiss-Prot protein existence level 1. Extracellular Nef protein targets CD4(+) T-lymphocytes for apoptosis by interacting with CXCR4 surface receptors. From Human immunodeficiency virus type 1 group M subtype D (isolate Z2/CDC-Z34) (HIV-1).
   6753..6986    +  LTR            3' LTR (ΔU3): self-inactivating 3' long terminal repeat (LTR) from HIV-1
   7191..7295    +  promoter       AmpR promoter: bla
   7296..8156    +  CDS            AmpR: β-lactamase; bla; confers resistance to ampicillin, carbenicillin, and related antibiotics
   8327..8915    +  rep_origin     ori: high-copy-number ColE1/pMB1/pBR322/pUC origin of replication
   9098..9152    +  CDS            lacI (fragment): lac repressor; lacI; The lac repressor binds to the lac operator to inhibit transcription in E. coli. This inhibition can be relieved by adding lactose or isopropyl-β-D-thiogalactopyranoside (IPTG).
   9158..9251    +  rep_origin     SV40 ori (fragment): SV40 origin of replication
   9276..9313    +  CDS            lacI (fragment): lac repressor; lacI; The lac repressor binds to the lac operator to inhibit transcription in E. coli. This inhibition can be relieved by adding lactose or isopropyl-β-D-thiogalactopyranoside (IPTG).
   9326..9347    +  protein_bind   CAP binding site: CAP binding activates transcription in the presence of cAMP. E. coli catabolite activator protein
   9362..9392    +  promoter       lac promoter: promoter for the E. coli lac operon
   9400..9416    +  protein_bind   lac operator: The lac repressor binds to the lac operator to inhibit transcription in E. coli. This inhibition can be relieved by adding lactose or isopropyl-β-D-thiogalactopyranoside (IPTG). lac repressor encoded by lacI
   9450..9533    +  polyA_signal   SV40 poly(A) signal (fragment): SV40 polyadenylation signal
   9700..329     +  CDS            nef (fragment) (across the origin): NEF_HV1BR - Experimental evidence at protein level: Swiss-Prot protein existence level 1. Extracellular Nef protein targets CD4(+) T-lymphocytes for apoptosis by interacting with CXCR4 surface receptors (PubMed:14990729). From Human immunodeficiency virus type 1 group M subtype B (isolate BRU/LAI) (HIV-1).
>Addgene plasmid #116764 | pHAGE-MRPS31 | addgene full sequence | sequence record 241427 | Addgene NGS Result
TGGAAGGGCTAATTCACTCCCAAAGAAGACAAGATATCCTTGATCTGTGGATCTACCACACACAAGGCTA
CTTCCCTGATTAGCAGAACTACACACCAGGGCCAGGGGTCAGATATCCACTGACCTTTGGATGGTGCTAC
AAGCTAGTACCAGTTGAGCCAGATAAGGTAGAAGAGGCCAATAAAGGAGAGAACACCAGCTTGTTACACC
CTGTGAGCCTGCATGGGATGGATGACCCGGAGAGAGAAGTGTTAGAGTGGAGGTTTGACAGCCGCCTAGC
ATTTCATCACGTGGCCCGAGAGCTGCATCCGGAGTACTTCAAGAACTGCTGATATCGAGCTTGCTACAAG
GGACTTTCCGCTGGGGACTTTCCAGGGAGGCGTGGCCTGGGCGGGACTGGGGAGTGGCGAGCCCTCAGAT
CCTGCATATAAGCAGCTGCTTTTTGCCTGTACTGGGTCTCTCTGGTTAGACCAGATCTGAGCCTGGGAGC
TCTCTGGCTAACTAGGGAACCCACTGCTTAAGCCTCAATAAAGCTTGCCTTGAGTGCTTCAAGTAGTGTG
TGCCCGTCTGTTGTGTGACTCTGGTAACTAGAGATCCCTCAGACCCTTTTAGTCAGTGTGGAAAATCTCT
AGCAGTGGCGCCCGAACAGGGACTTGAAAGCGAAAGGGAAACCAGAGGAGCTCTCTCGACGCAGGACTCG
GCTTGCTGAAGCGCGCACGGCAAGAGGCGAGGGGCGGCGACTGGTGAGTACGCCAAAAATTTTGACTAGC
GGAGGCTAGAAGGAGAGAGATGGGTGCGAGAGCGTCAGTATTAAGCGGGGGAGAATTAGATCGCGATGGG
AAAAAATTCGGTTAAGGCCAGGGGGAAAGAAAAAATATAAATTAAAACATATAGTATGGGCAAGCAGGGA
GCTAGAACGATTCGCAGTTAATCCTGGCCTGTTAGAAACATCAGAAGGCTGTAGACAAATACTGGGACAG
CTACAACCATCCCTTCAGACAGGATCAGAAGAACTTAGATCATTATATAATACAGTAGCAACCCTCTATT
GTGTGCATCAAAGGATAGAGATAAAAGACACCAAGGAAGCTTTAGACAAGATAGAGGAAGAGCAAAACAA
AAGTAAGACCACCGCACAGCAAGCGGCCGGCCGCTGATCTTCAGACCTGGAGGAGGAGATATGAGGGACA
ATTGGAGAAGTGAATTATATAAATATAAAGTAGTAAAAATTGAACCATTAGGAGTAGCACCCACCAAGGC
AAAGAGAAGAGTGGTGCAGAGAGAAAAAAGAGCAGTGGGAATAGGAGCTTTGTTCCTTGGGTTCTTGGGA
GCAGCAGGAAGCACTATGGGCGCAGCGTCAATGACGCTGACGGTACAGGCCAGACAATTATTGTCTGGTA
TAGTGCAGCAGCAGAACAATTTGCTGAGGGCTATTGAGGCGCAACAGCATCTGTTGCAACTCACAGTCTG
GGGCATCAAGCAGCTCCAGGCAAGAATCCTGGCTGTGGAAAGATACCTAAAGGATCAACAGCTCCTGGGG
ATTTGGGGTTGCTCTGGAAAACTCATTTGCACCACTGCTGTGCCTTGGAATGCTAGTTGGAGTAATAAAT
CTCTGGAACAGATTTGGAATCACACGACCTGGATGGAGTGGGACAGAGAAATTAACAATTACACAAGCTT
AATACACTCCTTAATTGAAGAATCGCAAAACCAGCAAGAAAAGAATGAACAAGAATTATTGGAATTAGAT
AAATGGGCAAGTTTGTGGAATTGGTTTAACATAACAAATTGGCTGTGGTATATAAAATTATTCATAATGA
TAGTAGGAGGCTTGGTAGGTTTAAGAATAGTTTTTGCTGTACTTTCTATAGTGAATAGAGTTAGGCAGGG
ATATTCACCATTATCGTTTCAGACCCACCTCCCAACCCCGAGGGGACCCGACAGGCCCGAAGGAATAGAA
GAAGAAGGTGGAGAGAGAGACAGAGACAGATCCATTCGATTAGTGAACGGATCTCGACGGTATCGCCGAA
TTCACAAATGGCAGTATTCATCCACAATTTTAAAAGAAAAGGGGGGATTGGGGGGTACAGTGCAGGGGAA
AGAATAGTAGACATAATAGCAACAGACATACAAACTAAAGAATTACAAAAACAAATTACAAAAATTCAAA
ATTTTCGGGTTTATTACAGGGACAGCAGAGATCCAGTTTGGACTAGTCGTGAGGCTCCGGTGCCCGTCAG
TGGGCAGAGCGCACATCGCCCACAGTCCCCGAGAAGTTGGGGGGAGGGGTCGGCAATTGAACCGGTGCCT
AGAGAAGGTGGCGCGGGGTAAACTGGGAAAGTGATGTCGTGTACTGGCTCCGCCTTTTTCCCGAGGGTGG
GGGAGAACCGTATATAAGTGCAGTAGTCGCCGTGAACGTTCTTTTTCGCAACGGGTTTGCCGCCAGAACA
CAGGTAAGTGCCGTGTGTGGTTCCCGCGGGCCTGGCCTCTTTACGGGTTATGGCCCTTGCGTGCCTTGAA
TTACTTCCACCTGGCTGCAGTACGTGATTCTTGATCCCGAGCTTCGGGTTGGAAGTGGGTGGGAGAGTTC
GAGGCCTTGCGCTTAAGGAGCCCCTTCGCCTCGTGCTTGAGTTGAGGCCTGGCCTGGGCGCTGGGGCCGC
CGCGTGCGAATCTGGTGGCACCTTCGCGCCTGTCTCGCTGCTTTCGATAAGTCTCTAGCCATTTAAAATT
TTTGATGACCTGCTGCGACGCTTTTTTTCTGGCAAGATAGTCTTGTAAATGCGGGCCAAGATCTGCACAC
TGGTATTTCGGTTTTTGGGGCCGCGGGCGGCGACGGGGCCCGTGCGTCCCAGCGCACATGTTCGGCGAGG
CGGGGCCTGCGAGCGCGGCCACCGAGAATCGGACGGGGGTAGTCTCAAGCTGGCCGGCCTGCTCTGGTGC
CTGGCCTCGCGCCGCCGTGTATCGCCCCGCCCTGGGCGGCAAGGCTGGCCCGGTCGGCACCAGTTGCGTG
AGCGGAAAGATGGCCGCTTCCCGGCCCTGCTGCAGGGAGCTCAAAATGGAGGACGCGGCGCTCGGGAGAG
CGGGCGGGTGAGTCACCCACACAAAGGAAAAGGGCCTTTCCGTCCTCAGCCGTCGCTTCATGTGACTCCA
CGGAGTACCGGGCGCCGTCCAGGCACCTCGATTAGTTCTCGAGCTTTTGGAGTACGTCGTCTTTAGGTTG
GGGGGAGGGGTTTTATGCGATGGAGTTTCCCCACACTGAGTGGGTGGAGACTGAAGTTAGGCCAGCTTGG
CACTTGATGTAATTCTCCTTGGAATTTGCCCTTTTTGAGTTTGGATCTTGGTTCATTCTCAAGCCTCAGA
CAGTGGTTCAAAGTTTTTTTCTTCCATTTCAGGTGTCGTGAAGCGGCCCTGCAGATATCAACAAGTTTGT
ACAAAAAAGCAGGCACCATGTTTCCTAGAGTCTCGACGTTCCTACCTCTTCGCCCCCTTTCCCGCCACCC
TTTGTCCTCTGGAAGCCCGGAGACATCAGCGGCTGCGATTATGCTACTCACTGTTCGGCACGGAACAGTC
AGGTACCGCAGTTCAGCGCTGTTGGCCCGGACAAAAAATAACATCCAAAGATATTTTGGCACTAACAGTG
TGATCTGTAGCAAGAAAGATAAGCAGTCTGTTCGAACTGAGGAGATTTCCAAGGAGACTTCAGAGAGCCA
AGACAGTGAAAAGGAAAATACGAAAAAAGACTTGTTAGGCATTATTAAGGGCATGAAAGTTGAATTAAGC
ACAGTAAATGTACGAACAACAAAGCCCCCCAAAAGAAGACCACTTAAAAGTTTGGAAGCTGCACTTGGCA
GGCTTCGAAGAGCTACAGAATATGCTCCAAAGAAGAGAATTGAGCCCCTGAGTCCTGAGTTGGTGGCAGC
TGCATCTGCTGTGGCAGATTCTCTCCCTTTTGATAAGCAAACAACCAAGTCAGAGCTGCTGAGCCAGCTC
CAGCAGCATGAGGAAGAGTCAAGGGCACAGAGAGATGCAAAGCGACCTAAAATTAGTTTCAGTAACATAA
TATCAGATATGAAAGTTGCCAGATCTGCTACAGCTAGAGTTCGTTCAAGACCAGAGCTTCGGATTCAGTT
TGATGAAGGCTATGACAATTATCCTGGCCAGGAGAAGACGGATGATCTTAAAAAAAGGAAAAATATATTC
ACAGGGAAAAGACTTAATATTTTTGACATGATGGCAGTTACTAAAGAAGCACCTGAAACAGACACATCAC
CTTCACTTTGGGATGTGGAATTTGCTAAGCAGTTAGCCACAGTAAATGAACAACCCCTTCAGAATGGATT
TGAAGAGCTGATCCAGTGGACAAAAGAGGGGAAACTATGGGAGTTCCCAATTAACAATGAAGCAGGTTTT
GATGATGATGGTTCAGAATTTCATGAACATATATTTCTGGAGAAACACCTGGAGAGCTTTCCAAAACAAG
GACCAATTCGCCACTTCATGGAGCTGGTGACTTGTGGCCTTTCCAAAAACCCATATCTTAGTGTTAAACA
GAAGGTTGAACACATAGAGTGGTTTAGAAATTATTTTAATGAAAAAAAGGATATTCTAAAAGAAAGTAAC
ATACAGTTCAATTAGAACCCAGCTTTCTTGTACAAAGTGGTTGATATCCAGCACAGTGGCGGCCGCTCGA
GTCTAGAGGGCCCGCGGTTCGAAGGTAAGCCTATCCCTAACCCTCTCCTCGGTCTCGATTCTACGCGTAC
CGGTTAGTAATGAGATCCCTCCCCCCCCCCTAACGTTACTGGCCGAAGCCGCTTGGAATAAGGCCGGTGT
GCGTTTGTCTATATGTTATTTTCCACCATATTGCCGTCTTTTGGCAATGTGAGGGCCCGGAAACCTGGCC
CTGTCTTCTTGACGAGCATTCCTAGGGGTCTTTCCCCTCTCGCCAAAGGAATGCAAGGTCTGTTGAATGT
CGTGAAGGAAGCAGTTCCTCTGGAAGCTTCTTGAAGACAAACAACGTCTGTAGCGACCCTTTGCAGGCAG
CGGAACCCCCCACCTGGCGACAGGTGCCTCTGCGGCCAAAAGCCACGTGTATAAGATACACCTGCAAAGG
CGGCACAACCCCAGTGCCACGTTGTGAGTTGGATAGTTGTGGAAAGAGTCAAATGGCTCTCCTCAAGCGT
ATTCAACAAGGGGCTGAAGGATGCCCAGAAGGTACCCCATTGTATGGGATCTGATCTGGGGCCTCGGTGC
ACATGCTTTACATGTGTTTAGTCGAGGTTAAAAAAACGTCTAGGCCCCCCGAACCACGGGGACGTGGTTT
TCCTTTGAAAAACACGATGATAATATGGCCACACATATGGTGAGCAAGGGCGAGGAGCTGTTCACCGGGG
TGGTGCCCATCCTGGTCGAGCTGGACGGCGACGTAAACGGCCACAAGTTCAGCGTGTCCGGCGAGGGCGA
GGGCGATGCCACCTACGGCAAGCTGACCCTGAAGTTCATCTGCACCACCGGCAAGCTGCCCGTGCCCTGG
CCCACCCTCGTGACCACCCTGACCTACGGCGTGCAGTGCTTCAGCCGCTACCCCGACCACATGAAGCAGC
ACGACTTCTTCAAGTCCGCCATGCCCGAAGGCTACGTCCAGGAGCGCACCATCTTCTTCAAGGACGACGG
CAACTACAAGACCCGCGCCGAGGTGAAGTTCGAGGGCGACACCCTGGTGAACCGCATCGAGCTGAAGGGC
ATCGACTTCAAGGAGGACGGCAACATCCTGGGGCACAAGCTGGAGTACAACTACAACAGCCACAACGTCT
ATATCATGGCCGACAAGCAGAAGAACGGCATCAAGGTGAACTTCAAGATCCGCCACAACATCGAGGACGG
CAGCGTGCAGCTCGCCGACCACTACCAGCAGAACACCCCCATCGGCGACGGCCCCGTGCTGCTGCCCGAC
AACCACTACCTGAGCACCCAGTCCGCCCTGAGCAAAGACCCCAACGAGAAGCGCGATCACATGGTCCTGC
TGGAGTTCGTGACCGCCGCCGGGATCACTCTCGGCATGGACGAGCTGTACAAGTAAATCGATAGATCCTA
ATCAACCTCTGGATTACAAAATTTGTGAAAGATTGACTGGTATTCTTAACTATGTTGCTCCTTTTACGCT
ATGTGGATACGCTGCTTTAATGCCTTTGTATCATGCTATTGCTTCCCGTATGGCTTTCATTTTCTCCTCC
TTGTATAAATCCTGGTTGCTGTCTCTTTATGAGGAGTTGTGGCCCGTTGTCAGGCAACGTGGCGTGGTGT
GCACTGTGTTTGCTGACGCAACCCCCACTGGTTGGGGCATTGCCACCACCTGTCAGCTCCTTTCCGGGAC
TTTCGCTTTCCCCCTCCCTATTGCCACGGCGGAACTCATCGCCGCCTGCCTTGCCCGCTGCTGGACAGGG
GCTCGGCTGTTGGGCACTGACAATTCCGTGGTGTTGTCGGGGAAATCATCGTCCTTTCCTTGGCTGCTCG
CCTGTGTTGCCACCTGGATTCTGCGCGGGACGTCCTTCTGCTACGTCCCTTCGGCCCTCAATCCAGCGGA
CCTTCCTTCCCGCGGCCTGCTGCCGGCTCTGCGGCCTCTTCCGCGTCTTCGCCTTCGCCCTCAGACGAGT
CGGATCTCCCTTTGGGCCGCCTCCCCGCCTGAGATCCTTTAAGACCAATGACTTACAAGGCAGCTGTAGA
TCTTAGCCACTTTTTAAAAGAAAAGGGGGGACTGGAAGGGCTAATTCACTCCCAACGAAGACAAGATCTG
CTTTTTGCTTGTACTGGGTCTCTCTGGTTAGACCAGATCTGAGCCTGGGAGCTCTCTGGCTAACTAGGGA
ACCCACTGCTTAAGCCTCAATAAAGCTTGCCTTGAGTGCTTCAAGTAGTGTGTGCCCGTCTGTTGTGTGA
CTCTGGTAACTAGAGATCCCTCAGACCCTTTTAGTCAGTGTGGAAAATCTCTAGCAGTAGTAGTTCATGT
CATCTTATTATTCAGTATTTATAACTTGCAAAGAAATGAATATCAGAGAGTGAGAGGCCCGGGTTAATTA
AGGAAAGGGCTAGATCATTCTTGAAGACGAAAGGGCCTCGTGATACGCCTATTTTTATAGGTTAATGTCA
TGATAATAATGGTTTCTTAGACGTCAGGTGGCACTTTTCGGGGAAATGTGCGCGGAACCCCTATTTGTTT
ATTTTTCTAAATACATTCAAATATGTATCCGCTCATGAGACAATAACCCTGATAAATGCTTCAATAATAT
TGAAAAAGGAAGAGTATGAGTATTCAACATTTCCGTGTCGCCCTTATTCCCTTTTTTGCGGCATTTTGCC
TTCCTGTTTTTGCTCACCCAGAAACGCTGGTGAAAGTAAAAGATGCTGAAGATCAGTTGGGTGCACGAGT
GGGTTACATCGAACTGGATCTCAACAGCGGTAAGATCCTTGAGAGTTTTCGCCCCGAAGAACGTTTTCCA
ATGATGAGCACTTTTAAAGTTCTGCTATGTGGCGCGGTATTATCCCGTGTTGACGCCGGGCAAGAGCAAC
TCGGTCGCCGCATACACTATTCTCAGAATGACTTGGTTGAGTACTCACCAGTCACAGAAAAGCATCTTAC
GGATGGCATGACAGTAAGAGAATTATGCAGTGCTGCCATAACCATGAGTGATAACACTGCGGCCAACTTA
CTTCTGACAACGATCGGAGGACCGAAGGAGCTAACCGCTTTTTTGCACAACATGGGGGATCATGTAACTC
GCCTTGATCGTTGGGAACCGGAGCTGAATGAAGCCATACCAAACGACGAGCGTGACACCACGATGCCTGT
AGCAATGGCAACAACGTTGCGCAAACTATTAACTGGCGAACTACTTACTCTAGCTTCCCGGCAACAATTA
ATAGACTGGATGGAGGCGGATAAAGTTGCAGGACCACTTCTGCGCTCGGCCCTTCCGGCTGGCTGGTTTA
TTGCTGATAAATCTGGAGCCGGTGAGCGTGGGTCTCGCGGTATCATTGCAGCACTGGGGCCAGATGGTAA
GCCCTCCCGTATCGTAGTTATCTACACGACGGGGAGTCAGGCAACTATGGATGAACGAAATAGACAGATC
GCTGAGATAGGTGCCTCACTGATTAAGCATTGGTAACTGTCAGACCAAGTTTACTCATATATACTTTAGA
TTGATTTAAAACTTCATTTTTAATTTAAAAGGATCTAGGTGAAGATCCTTTTTGATAATCTCATGACCAA
AATCCCTTAACGTGAGTTTTCGTTCCACTGAGCGTCAGACCCCGTAGAAAAGATCAAAGGATCTTCTTGA
GATCCTTTTTTTCTGCGCGTAATCTGCTGCTTGCAAACAAAAAAACCACCGCTACCAGCGGTGGTTTGTT
TGCCGGATCAAGAGCTACCAACTCTTTTTCCGAAGGTAACTGGCTTCAGCAGAGCGCAGATACCAAATAC
TGTTCTTCTAGTGTAGCCGTAGTTAGGCCACCACTTCAAGAACTCTGTAGCACCGCCTACATACCTCGCT
CTGCTAATCCTGTTACCAGTGGCTGCTGCCAGTGGCGATAAGTCGTGTCTTACCGGGTTGGACTCAAGAC
GATAGTTACCGGATAAGGCGCAGCGGTCGGGCTGAACGGGGGGTTCGTGCACACAGCCCAGCTTGGAGCG
AACGACCTACACCGAACTGAGATACCTACAGCGTGAGCTATGAGAAAGCGCCACGCTTCCCGAAGGGAGA
AAGGCGGACAGGTATCCGGTAAGCGGCAGGGTCGGAACAGGAGAGCGCACGAGGGAGCTTCCAGGGGGAA
ACGCCTGGTATCTTTATAGTCCTGTCGGGTTTCGCCACCTCTGACTTGAGCGTCGATTTTTGTGATGCTC
GTCAGGGGGGCGGAGCCTATGGAAAAACGCCAGCAACGCGGCCTTTTTACGGTTCCTGGCCTTTTGCTGG
CCTTTTGCTCACATGTTCTTTCCTGCGTTATCCCCTGATTCTGTGGATAACCGTATTACCGCCTTTGAGT
GAGCTGATACCGCTCGCCGCAGCCGAACGACCGAGCGCAGCGAGTCAGTGAGCGAGGAAGCGGAAGAGCG
CCCAATACGCAAACCGCCTCTCCCCGCGCGTTGGCCGATTCATTAATGCAGCAAGCTCATGGCTGACTAA
TTTTTTTTATTTATGCAGAGGCCGAGGCCGCCTCGGCCTCTGAGCTATTCCAGAAGTAGTGAGGAGGCTT
TTTTGGAGGCCTAGGCTTTTGCAAAAAGCTCCCCGTGGCACGACAGGTTTCCCGACTGGAAAGCGGGCAG
TGAGCGCAACGCAATTAATGTGAGTTAGCTCACTCATTAGGCACCCCAGGCTTTACACTTTATGCTTCCG
GCTCGTATGTTGTGTGGAATTGTGAGCGGATAACAATTTCACACAGGAAACAGCTATGACATGATTACGA
ATTTCACAAATAAAGCATTTTTTTCACTGCATTCTAGTTGTGGTTTGTCCAAACTCATCAATGTATCTTA
TCATGTCTGGATCAACTGGATAACTCAAGCTAACCAAAATCATCCCAAACTTCCCACCCCATACCCTATT
ACCACTGCCAATTACCTGTGGTTTCATTTACTCTAAACCTGTGATTCCTCTGAATTATTTTCATTTTAAA
GAAATTGTATTTGTTAAATATGTACTACAAACTTAGTAGT
