>Addgene plasmid #116764 | pHAGE-MRPS31 | depositor partial sequence | sequence record 219639 | insert
ATGTTTCCTAGAGTCTCGACGTTCCTACCTCTTCGCCCCCTTTCCCGCCACCCTTTGTCCTCTGGAAGCC
CGGAGACATCAGCGGCTGCGATTATGCTACTCACTGTTCGGCACGGAACAGTCAGGTACCGCAGTTCAGC
GCTGTTGGCCCGGACAAAAAATAACATCCAAAGATATTTTGGCACTAACAGTGTGATCTGTAGCAAGAAA
GATAAGCAGTCTGTTCGAACTGAGGAGATTTCCAAGGAGACTTCAGAGAGCCAAGACAGTGAAAAGGAAA
ATACGAAAAAAGACTTGTTAGGCATTATTAAGGGCATGAAAGTTGAATTAAGCACAGTAAATGTACGAAC
AACAAAGCCCCCCAAAAGAAGACCACTTAAAAGTTTGGAAGCTGCACTTGGCAGGCTTCGAAGAGCTACA
GAATATGCTCCAAAGAAGAGAATTGAGCCCCTGAGTCCTGAGTTGGTGGCAGCTGCATCTGCTGTGGCAG
ATTCTCTCCCTTTTGATAAGCAAACAACCAAGTCAGAGCTGCTGAGCCAGCTCCAGCAGCATGAGGAAGA
GTCAAGGGCACAGAGAGATGCAAAGCGACCTAAAATTAGTTTCAGTAACATAATATCAGATATGAAAGTT
GCCAGATCTGCTACAGCTAGAGTTCGTTCAAGACCAGAGCTTCGGATTCAGTTTGATGAAGGCTATGACA
ATTATCCTGGCCAGGAGAAGACGGATGATCTTAAAAAAAGGAAAAATATATTCACAGGGAAAAGACTTAA
TATTTTTGACATGATGGCAGTTACTAAAGAAGCACCTGAAACAGACACATCACCTTCACTTTGGGATGTG
GAATTTGCTAAGCAGTTAGCCACAGTAAATGAACAACCCCTTCAGAATGGATTTGAAGAGCTGATCCAGT
GGACAAAAGAGGGGAAACTATGGGAGTTCCCAATTAACAATGAAGCAGGTTTTGATGATGATGGTTCAGA
ATTTCATGAACATATATTTCTGGAGAAACACCTGGAGAGCTTTCCAAAACAAGGACCAATTCGCCACTTC
ATGGAGCTGGTGACTTGTGGCCTTTCCAAAAACCCATATCTTAGTGTTAAACAGAAGGTTGAACACATAG
AGTGGTTTAGAAATTATTTTAATGAAAAAAAGGATATTCTAAAAGAAAGTAACATACAGTTCAATTAA
